>Addgene plasmid #147042 | pnEK-NpM_N | depositor full sequence | sequence record 289489 | Full Sequence
TGGCGAATGGG
[124 nt withheld, positions 12-135]
C
[91 nt withheld, positions 137-227]
A
[49 nt withheld, positions 229-277]
CCTTTGACGTTGGAGTCCACGTTCTTT
[37 nt withheld, positions 305-341]
ACCCTATCTCGGTCTATTCTTTTGATTTATAAGGGATTTTGCCGATTTCGGCCTATTGGTTAAAAAATGA
GCTGATTTAACAAAAATTTAACGCGAATTTTAACAAAATATTAACGTTTACAATTTCAGGTGGCACTTTT
CGGGGAAATGTGCGCGGAACCCCTATTTGTTTATTTTTCTAAATACATTCAAATATGTATCCGCTCATGA
ATTAATTCTTAGAAAAACTCATCGAGCATCAAATGAAACTGCAATTTATTCATATCAGGATTATCAATAC
CATATTTTTGAAAAAGCCGTTTCTGTAATGAAGGAGAAAACTCACCGAGGCAGTTCCATAGGATGGCAAG
ATCCTGGTATCGGTCTGCGATTCCGACTCGTCCAACATCAATACAACCTATTAATTTCCCCTCGTCAAAA
ATAAGGTTATCAAGTGAGAAATCACCATGAGTGACGACTGAATCCGGTGAGAATGGCAAAAGTTTATGCA
TTTCTTTCCAGACTTGTTCAACAGGCCAGCCATTACGCTCGTCATCAAAATCACTCGCATCAACCAAACC
GTTATTCATTCGTGATTGCGCCTGAGCGAGACGAAATACGCGATCGCTGTTAAAAGGACAATTACAAACA
GGAATCGAATGCAACCGGCGCAGGAACACTGCCAGCGCATCAACAATATTTTCACCTGAATCAGGATATT
CTTCTAATACCTGGAATGCTGTTTTCCCGGGGATCGCAGTGGTGAGTAACCATGCATCATCAGGAGTACG
GATAAAATGCTTGATGGTCGGAAGAGGCATAAATTCCGTCAGCCAGTTTAGTCTGACCATCTCATCTGTA
ACATCATTGGCAACGCTACCTTTGCCATGTTTCAGAAACAACTCTGGCGCATCGGGCTTCCCATACAATC
GATAGATTGTCGCACCTGATTGCCCGACATTATCGCGAGCCCATTTATACCCATATAAATCAGCATCCAT
GTTGGAATTTAATCGCGGCCTAGAGCAAGACGTTTCCCGTTGAATATGGCTCATAACACCCCTTGTATTA
CTGTTTATGTAAGCAGACAGTTTTATTGTTCATGACCAAAATCCCTTAACGTGAGTTTTCGTTCCACTGA
GCGTCAGACCCCGTAGAAAAGATCAAAGGATCTTCTTGAGATCCTTTTTTTCTGCGCGTAATCTGCTGCT
TGCAAACAAAAAAACCACCGCTACCAGCGGTGGTTTGTTTGCCGGATCAAGAGCTACCAACTCTTTTTCC
GAAGGTAACTGGCTTCAGCAGAGCGCAGATACCAAATACTGTCCTTCTAGTGTAGCCGTAGTTAGGCCAC
CACTTCAAGAACTCTGTAGCACCGCCTACATACCTCGCTCTGCTAATCCTGTTACCAGTGGCTGCTGCCA
GTGGCGATAAGTCGTGTCTTACCGGGTTGGACTCAAGACGATAGTTACCGGATAAGGCGCAGCGGTCGGG
CTGAACGGGGGGTTCGTGCACACAGCCCAGCTTGGAGCGAACGACCTACACCGAACTGAGATACCTACAG
CGTGAGCTATGAGAAAGCGCCACGCTTCCCGAAGGGAGAAAGGCGGACAGGTATCCGGTAAGCGGCAGGG
TCGGAACAGGAGAGCGCACGAGGGAGCTTCCAGGGGGAAACGCCTGGTATCTTTATAGTCCTGTCGGGTT
TCGCCACCTCTGACTTGAGCGTCGATTTTTGTGATGCTCGTCAGGGGGGCGGAGCCTATGGAAAAACGCC
AGCAACGCGGCCTTTTTACGGTTCCTGGCCTTTTGCTGGCCTTTTGCTCACATGTTCTTTCCTGCGTTAT
CCCCTGATTCTGTGGATAACCGTATTACCGCCTTTGAGTGAGCTGATACCGCTCGCCGCAGCCGAACGAC
CGAGCGCAGCGAGTCAGTGAGCGAGGAAGCGGAAGAGCGCCTGATGCGGTATTTTCTCCTTACGCATCTG
TGCGGTATTTCACACCGCATATATGGTGCACTCTCAGTACAATCTGCTCTGATGCCGCATAGTTAAGCCA
GTATACACTCCGCTATCGCTACGTGACTGGGTCATGGCTGCGCCCCGACACCCGCCAACACCCGCTGACG
CGCCCTGACGGGCTTGTCTGCTCCCGGCATCCGCTTACAGACAAGCTGTGACCGTCTCCGGGAGCTGCAT
GTGTCAGAGGTTTTCACCGTCATCACCGAAACGCGCGAGGCAGCTGCGGTAAAGCTCATCAGCGTGGTCG
TGAAGCGATTCACAGATGTCTGCCTGTTCATCCGCGTCCAGCTCGTTGAGTTTCTCCAGAAGCGTTAATG
TCTGGCTTCTGATAAAGCGGGCCATGTTAAGGGCGGTTTTTTCCTGTTTGGTCACTGATGCCTCCGTGTA
AGGGGGATTTCTGTTCATGGGGGTAATGATACCGATGAAACGAGAGAGGATGCTCACGATACGGGTTACT
GATGATGAACATGCCCGGTTACTGGAACGTTGTGAGGGTAAACAACTGGCGGTATGGATGCGGCGGGACC
AGAGAAAAATCACTCAGGGTCAATGCCAGCGCTTCGTTAATACAGATGTAGGTGTTCCACAGGGTAGCCA
GCAGCATCCTGCGATGCAGATCCGGAACATAATGGTGCAGGGCGCTGACTTCCGCGTTTCCAGACTTTAC
GAAACACGGAAACCGAAGACCATTCATGTTGTTGCTCAGGTCGCAGACGTTTTGCAGCAGCAGTCGCTTC
ACGTTCGCTCGCGTATCGGTGATTCATTCTGCTAACCAGTAAGGCAACCCCGCCAGCCTAGCCGGGTCCT
CAACGACAGGAGCACGATCATGCGCACCCGTGGGGCCGCCATGCCGGCGATAATGGCCTGCTTCTCGCCG
AAACGTTTGGTGGCGGGACCAGTGACGAAGGCTTGAGCGAGGGCGTGCAAGATTCCGAATACCGCAAGCG
ACAGGCCGATCATCGTCGCGCTCCAGCGAAAGCGGTCCTCGCCGAAAATGACCCAGAGCGCTGCCGGCAC
CTGTCCTACGAGTTGCATGATAAAGAAGACAGTCATAAGTGCGGCGACGATAGTCATGCCCCGCGCCCAC
CGGAAGGAGCTGACTGGGTTGAAGGCTCTCAAGGGCATCGGTCGAGATCCCGGTGCCTAATGAGTGAGCT
AACTTACATTAATTGCGTTGCGCTCACTGCCCGCTTTCCAGTCGGGAAACCTGTCGTGCCAGCTGCATTA
ATGAATCGGCCAACGCGCGGGGAGAGGCGGTTTGCGTATTGGGCGCCAGGGTGGTTTTTCTTTTCACCAG
TGAGACGGGCAACAGCTGATTGCCCTTCACCGCCTGGCCCTGAGAGAGTTGCAGCAAGCGGTCCACGCTG
GTTTGCCCCAGCAGGCGAAAATCCTGTTTGATGGTGGTTAACGGCGGGATATAACATGAGCTGTCTTCGG
TATCGTCGTATCCCACTACCGAGATATCCGCACCAACGCGCAGCCCGGACTCGGTAATGGCGCGCATTGC
GCCCAGCGCCATCTGATCGTTGGCAACCAGCATCGCAGTGGGAACGATGCCCTCATTCAGCATTTGCATG
GTTTGTTGAAAACCGGACATGGCACTCCAGTCGCCTTCCCGTTCCGCTATCGGCTGAATTTGATTGCGAG
TGAGATATTTATGCCAGCCAGCCAGACGCAGACGCGCCGAGACAGAACTTAATGGGCCCGCTAACAGCGC
GATTTGCTGGTGACCCAATGCGACCAGATGCTCCACGCCCAGTCGCGTACCGTCTTCATGGGAGAAAATA
ATACTGTTGATGGGTGTCTGGTCAGAGACATCAAGAAATAACGCCGGAACATTAGTGCAGGCAGCTTCCA
CAGCAATGGCATCCTGGTCATCCAGCGGATAGTTAATGATCAGCCCACTGACGCGTTGCGCGAGAAGATT
GTGCACCGCCGCTTTACAGGCTTCGACGCCGCTTCGTTCTACCATCGACACCACCACGCTGGCACCCAGT
TGATCGGCGCGAGATTTAATCGCCGCGACAATTTGCGACGGCGCGTGCAGGGCCAGACTGGAGGTGGCAA
CGCCAATCAGCAACGACTGTTTGCCCGCCAGTTGTTGTGCCACGCGGTTGGGAATGTAATTCAGCTCCGC
CATCGCCGCTTCCACTTTTTCCCGCGTTTTCGCAGAAACGTGGCTGGCCTGGTTCACCACGCGGGAAACG
GTCTGATAAGAGACACCGGCATACTCTGCGACATCGTATAACGTTACTGGTTTCACATTCACCACCCTGA
ATTGACTCTCTTCCGGGCGCTATCATGCCATACCGCGAAAGGTTTTGCGCCATTCGATGGTGTCCGGGAT
CTCGACGCTCTCCCTTATGCGACTCCTGCATTAGGAAGCAGCCCAGTAGTAGGTTGAGGCCGTTGAGCAC
CGCCGCCGCAAGGAATGGTGCATGCAAGGAGATGGCGCCCAACAGTCCCCCGGCCACGGGGCCTGCCACC
ATACCCACGCCGAAACAAGCGCTCATGAGCCCGAAGTGGCGAGCCCGATCTTCCCCATCGGTGATGTCGG
CGATATAGGCGCCAGCAACCGCACCTGTGGCGCCGGTGATGCCGGCCACGATGCGTCCGGCGTAGAGGAT
CGAGATCTCGATCCCGCGAAATTAATACGACTCACTATAGGGGAATTGTGAGCGGATAACAATTCCCCAC
TAGTAATAATTTTGTTTAACTTTAAGAAGGAGATATACCATGGAAACTGAAGAAGGTAAACTGGTAATCT
GGATTAACGGCGATAAAGGCTATAACGGTCTCGCTGAAGTCGGTAAGAAATTCGAGAAAGATACCGGAAT
TAAAGTCACCGTTGAGCATCCGGATAAACTGGAAGAGAAATTCCCACAGGTTGCGGCAACTGGCGATGGC
CCTGACATTATCTTCTGGGCACACGACCGCTTTGGTGGCTACGCTCAATCTGGCCTGTTGGCTGAAATCA
CCCCGGACAAAGCGTTCCAGGACAAGCTGTATCCGTTTACCTGGGATGCCGTACGTTACAACGGCAAGCT
GATTGCTTACCCGATCGCTGTTGAAGCGTTATCGCTGATTTATAACAAAGACCTGCTGCCGAACCCGCCA
AAAACCTGGGAAGAGATCCCGGCGCTGGATAAAGAACTGAAAGCGAAAGGTAAGAGCGCCCTGATGTTCA
ACCTGCAAGAACCGTACTTCACCTGGCCGCTGATTGCTGCTGACGGGGGTTATGCGTTCAAGTATGAAAA
CGGCAAGTACGACATTAAAGACGTGGGCGTGGATAACGCTGGCGCGAAAGCGGGTCTGACCTTCCTGGTT
GACCTGATTAAAAACAAACACATGAATGCAGACACCGATTACTCCATCGCAGAAGCTGCCTTTAATAAAG
GCGAAACAGCGATGACCATCAACGGCCCGTGGGCATGGTCCAACATCGACACCAGCAAAGTGAATTATGG
TGTAACGGTACTGCCGACCTTCAAGGGTCAACCATCCAAACCGTTCGTTGGCGTGCTGAGCGCAGGTATT
AACGCCGCCAGTCCGAACAAAGAGCTGGCAAAAGAGTTCCTCGAAAACTATCTGCTGACTGATGAAGGTC
TGGAAGCGGTTAATAAAGACAAACCGCTGGGTGCCGTAGCGCTGAAGTCTTACGAGGAAGAGTTGGCGAA
AGATCCACGTATTGCCGCCACGATGGAAAACGCCCAGAAAGGTGAAATCATGCCGAACATCCCGCAGATG
TCCGCTTTCTGGTATGCCGTGCGTACTGCGGTGATCAACGCCGCCAGCGGTCGTCAGACTGTCGATGAAG
CCCTTAAAGACGCGCAGACTGGTACCGGCAGCGGCCTGGAAGTTCTGTTCCAGGGGCCCCATATGCTCGA
GCTTAAGCAATTGGGATCCTAATAGTCTAGAGCTAGCCCTAGGAGATCCGGCTGCTAACAAAGCCCGAAA
GGAAGCTGAGTTGGCTGCTGCCACCGCTGAGCAATAACTAGCATAACCCCTTGGGGCCTCTAAACGGGTC
TTGAGGGGTTTTTTGCTGAAAGGAGGAACTATATCCGGAT
Features (pLannotate 1.2.2; 18 found; start..end, strand, type, name):
     12..467     +  rep_origin     f1 ori (sequence partly withheld): f1 bacteriophage origin of replication; arrow indicates direction of (+) strand synthesis
    494..551     +  promoter       AmpR promoter (fragment): bla
    560..1375    -  CDS            KanR: aminoglycoside phosphotransferase; aph(3')-Ia; confers resistance to kanamycin in bacteria or G418 (Geneticin®) in eukaryotes
   1497..2085    +  rep_origin     ori: high-copy-number ColE1/pMB1/pBR322/pUC origin of replication
   2271..2413    -  misc_feature   bom: basis of mobility region from pBR322
   2515..2706    -  CDS            rop: Rop protein, which maintains plasmids at low copy number; rop
   2723..3103    +  CDS            YPB1_ECOLX: Protein predicted: Swiss-Prot protein existence level 4. From Escherichia coli.
   3175..3466    -  CDS            TcR (fragment): tetracycline efflux protein; tet; confers resistance to tetracycline
   3481..3502    -  protein_bind   CAP binding site: CAP binding activates transcription in the presence of cAMP. E. coli catabolite activator protein
   3515..4597    -  CDS            lacI: lac repressor; lacI; The lac repressor binds to the lac operator to inhibit transcription in E. coli. This inhibition can be relieved by adding lactose or isopropyl-β-D-thiogalactopyranoside (IPTG).
   4598..4675    -  promoter       lacI promoter: lacI
   4683..4962    -  CDS            TcR (fragment): tetracycline efflux protein; tet; confers resistance to tetracycline
   4984..5002    +  promoter       T7 promoter: promoter for bacteriophage T7 RNA polymerase
   5003..5027    +  protein_bind   lac operator: The lac repressor binds to the lac operator to inhibit transcription in E. coli. This inhibition can be relieved by adding lactose or isopropyl-β-D-thiogalactopyranoside (IPTG). lac repressor encoded by lacI
   5042..5064    +  RBS            RBS: efficient ribosome binding site from bacteriophage T7 gene 10 (Olins and Rangwala, 1989)
   5075..6171    +  CDS            MBP (fragment): maltose binding protein from E. coli; malE (mutated); This version of the gene does not encode a signal sequence, so MBP will remain in the cytosol.
   6272..6321    +  CDS            SET1 (fragment): solubility-enhancement tag derived from T7 phage gene 10B
   6329..6376    +  terminator     T7 terminator: transcription terminator for bacteriophage T7 RNA polymerase
