[The description below was written by a language model from this plasmid's Addgene catalogue record and pLannotate feature annotations shown in this document.]
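Description:
pnEK-NpM_N is an empty bacterial expression backbone of about 6.4 kb, built on the pnEK vector and organised like a pET-type T7 expression plasmid. It is propagated in E. coli under kanamycin selection, conferred by an aminoglycoside phosphotransferase (aph(3')-Ia) gene. Replication relies on a ColE1/pMB1-type origin accompanied by the pBR322 bom region and the rop gene, which holds copy number down, consistent with the catalogue listing it as low copy. An f1 phage origin is also present, which in principle allows single-stranded DNA production. Remnants of the pBR322 lineage, including tetracycline resistance gene fragments flanking the lacI cassette, are annotated but are not functional markers.

The expression cassette consists of a T7 promoter followed by a lac operator, the strong ribosome binding site from T7 gene 10, and a T7 terminator. A plasmid-borne lacI gene under its own promoter supplies repressor, so transcription is kept off until induced with IPTG in a host expressing T7 RNA polymerase. Immediately downstream of the RBS lies a maltose binding protein coding region lacking a signal sequence, so the fusion stays cytosolic. Its position indicates an N-terminal MBP tag intended to aid solubility and affinity purification of a protein cloned downstream. The record lists no insert, and neither the cloning sites nor any protease cleavage site between MBP and the insertion point are annotated. A short match to a T7 gene 10-derived solubility tag just before the terminator is probably residual vector sequence. The associated publication concerns co-expression strategies for assembling multiprotein complexes in bacteria, suggesting this vector belongs to a compatible set used for that purpose.
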