Addgene plasmid #147042: pnEK-NpM_N
Purpose: (Empty Backbone) Bacterial Expression vector
Depositing lab: Elisa Izaurralde. Depositing organization: Max Planck Institute for Developmental Biology. Publication: Deciphering correct strategies for multiprotein complex assembly by co-expression: application to complexes as large as the histone octamer. Diebold ML, Fribourg S, Koch M, Metzger T, Romier C. J Struct Biol. 2011 Aug;175(2):178-88. doi: 10.1016/j.jsb.2011.02.001. Epub 2011 Feb 12. PubMed 21320604.
Backbone
  Vector backbone: pnEK
  Vector type: Bacterial Expression
Growth in bacteria
  Bacterial resistance: Kanamycin, 50 μg/mL
  Growth temperature: 37°C
  Growth strain: DH5alpha
  Copy number: Low Copy
Gene/Insert
  Gene/Insert name: None
Terms and licenses: Academic/Nonprofit Terms; Industry Terms: Not Available to Industry
Depositor comments: Plasmids from this collection were made available to the research community and donated after the lab closed. Please note that the sequence provided by the depositing laboratory may be theoretical/predicted or based on Sanger sequencing results. There may be discrepancies between sequencing results obtained by Addgene and the depositor sequence. If an Addgene verified sequence is not available, please contact before placing your order to request that our lab fully sequence the plasmid.
How to cite: pnEK-NpM_N was a gift from Elisa Izaurralde (Addgene plasmid # 147042 ; http://n2t.net/addgene:147042 ; RRID:Addgene_147042)
